>Addgene plasmid #230957 | pKDcas9 35 cerulean | addgene full sequence | sequence record 459943 | Addgene NGS Result
TTGAGATCGTTTTGGTCTGCGCGTAATCTCTTGCTCTGAAAACGAAAAAACCGCCTTGCAGGGCGGTTTT
TCGAAGGTTCTCTGAGCTACCAACTCTTTGAACCGAGGTAACTGGCTTGGAGGAGCGCAGTCACCAAAAC
TTGTCCTTTCAGTTTAGCCTTAACCGGCGCATGACTTCAAGACTAACTCCTCTAAATCAATTACCAGTGG
CTGCTGCCAGTGGTGCTTTTGCATGTCTTTCCGGGTTGGACTCAAGACGATAGTTACCGGATAAGGCGCA
GCGGTCGGACTGAACGGGGGGTTCGTGCATACAGTCCAGCTTGGAGCGAACTGCCTACCCGGAACTGAGT
GTCAGGCGTGGAATGAGACAAACGCGGCCATAACAGCGGAATGACACCGGTAAACCGAAAGGCAGGAACA
GGAGAGCGCACGAGGGAGCCGCCAGGGGGAAACGCCTGGTATCTTTATAGTCCTGTCGGGTTTCGCCACC
ACTGATTTGAGCGTCAGATTTCGTGATGCTTGTCAGGGGGGCGGAGCCTATGGAAAAACGGCTTTGCCGC
GGCCCTCTCACTTCCCTGTTAAGTATCTTCCTGGCATCTTCCAGGAAATCTCCGCCCCGTTCGTAAGCCA
TTTCCGCTCGCCGCAGTCGAACGACCGAGCGTAGCGAGTCAGTGAGCGAGGAAGCGGAATATATCCCTAG
GTATAAACGCAGAAAGGCCCACCCGAAGGTGAGCCAGTGTGACTCTAGTAGAGAGCGTTCACCGACAAAC
AACAGATAAAACGAAAGGCCCAGTCTTTCGACTGAGCCTTTCGTTTTATTTGATGCCTGGAGATCCTTAC
TCGAGTTAGTCACCTCCTAGCTGACTCAAATCAATGCGTGTTTCATAAAGACCAGTGATGGATTGATGGA
TAAGAGTGGCATCTAAAACTTCTTTTGTAGACGTATATCGTTTACGATCAATTGTTGTATCAAAATATTT
AAAAGCAGCGGGAGCTCCAAGATTCGTCAACGTAAATAAATGAATAATATTTTCTGCTTGTTCACGTATT
GGTTTGTCTCTATGTTTGTTATATGCACTAAGAACTTTATCTAAATTGGCATCTGCTAAAATAACACGCT
TAGAAAATTCACTGATTTGCTCAATAATCTCATCTAAATAATGCTTATGCTGCTCCACAAACAATTGTTT
TTGTTCGTTATCTTCTGGACTACCCTTCAACTTTTCATAATGACTAGCTAAATATAAAAAATTCACATAT
TTGCTTGGCAGAGCCAGCTCATTTCCTTTTTGTAATTCTCCGGCACTAGCCAGCATCCGTTTACGACCGT
TTTCTAACTCAAAAAGACTATATTTAGGTAGTTTAATGATTAAGTCTTTTTTAACTTCCTTATATCCTTT
AGCTTCTAAAAAGTCAATCGGATTTTTTTCAAAGGAACTTCTTTCCATAATTGTGATCCCTAGTAACTCT
TTAACGGATTTTAACTTCTTCGATTTCCCTTTTTCCACCTTAGCAACCACTAGGACTGAATAAGCTACCG
TTGGACTATCAAAACCACCATATTTTTTTGGATCCCAGTCTTTTTTACGAGCAATAAGCTTGTCCGAATT
TCTTTTTGGTAAAATTGACTCCTTGGAGAATCCGCCTGTCTGTACTTCTGTTTTCTTGACAATATTGACT
TGGGGCATGGACAATACTTTGCGCACTGTGGCAAAATCTCGCCCTTTATCCCAGACAATTTCTCCAGTTT
CCCCATTAGTTTCGATTAGAGGGCGTTTGCGAATCTCTCCATTTGCAAGTGTAATTTCTGTTTTGAAGAA
GTTCATGATATTAGAGTAAAAGAAATATTTTGCGGTTGCTTTGCCTATTTCTTGCTCAGACTTAGCAATC
ATTTTACGAACATCATAAACTTTATAATCACCATAGACAAACTCCGATTCAAGTTTTGGATATTTCTTAA
TCAAAGCAGTTCCAACGACGGCATTTAGATACGCATCATGGGCATGATGGTAATTGTTAATCTCACGTAC
TTTATAGAATTGGAAATCTTTTCGGAAGTCAGAAACTAATTTAGATTTTAAGGTAATCACTTTAACCTCT
CGAATAAGTTTATCATTTTCATCGTATTTAGTATTCATGCGACTATCCAAAATTTGTGCCACATGCTTAG
TGATTTGGCGAGTTTCAACCAATTGGCGTTTGATAAAACCAGCTTTATCAAGTTCACTCAAACCTCCACG
TTCAGCTTTCGTTAAATTATCAAACTTACGTTGAGTGATTAACTTGGCGTTTAGAAGTTGTCTCCAATAG
TTTTTCATCTTTTTGACTACTTCTTCACTTGGAACGTTATCCGATTTACCACGATTTTTATCAGAACGCG
TTAAGACCTTATTGTCTATTGAATCGTCTTTAAGGAAACTTTGTGGAACAATGGCATCGACATCATAATC
ACTTAAACGATTAATATCTAATTCTTGGTCCACATACATGTCTCTTCCATTTTGGAGATAATAGAGATAG
AGCTTTTCATTTTGCAATTGAGTATTTTCAACAGGATGCTCTTTAAGAATCTGACTTCCTAATTCTTTGA
TACCTTCTTCGATTCGTTTCATACGCTCTCGCGAATTTTTCTGGCCCTTTTGAGTTGTCTGATTTTCACG
TGCCATTTCAATAACGATATTTTCTGGCTTATGCCGCCCCATTACTTTGACCAATTCATCAACAACTTTT
ACAGTCTGTAAAATACCTTTTTTAATAGCAGGGCTACCAGCTAAATTTGCAATATGTTCATGTAAACTAT
CGCCTTGTCCAGACACTTGTGCTTTTTGAATGTCTTCTTTAAATGTCAAACTATCATCATGGATCAGCTG
CATAAAATTGCGATTGGCAAAACCATCTGATTTCAAAAAATCTAATATTGTTTTGCCAGATTGCTTATCC
CTAATACCATTAATCAATTTTCGAGACAAACGTCCCCAACCAGTATAACGGCGACGTTTAAGCTGTTTCA
TCACCTTATCATCAAAGAGGTGAGCATATGTTTTAAGTCTTTCCTCAATCATCTCCCTATCTTCAAATAA
GGTCAATGTTAAAACAATATCCTCTAAGATATCTTCATTTTCTTCATTATCCAAAAAATCTTTATCTTTA
ATAATTTTTAGCAAATCATGGTAGGTACCTAATGAAGCATTAAATCTATCTTCAACTCCTGAAATTTCAA
CACTATCAAAACATTCTATTTTTTTGAAATAATCTTCTTTTAATTGCTTAACGGTTACTTTTCGATTTGT
TTTGAAGAGTAAATCAACAATGGCTTTCTTCTGTTCACCTGAAAGAAATGCTGGTTTTCGCATTCCTTCA
GTAACATATTTGACCTTTGTCAATTCGTTATAAACCGTAAAATACTCATAAAGCAAACTATGTTTTGGTA
GTACTTTTTCATTTGGAAGATTTTTATCAAAGTTTGTCATGCGTTCAATAAATGATTGAGCTGAAGCACC
TTTATCGACAACTTCTTCAAAATTCCATGGGGTAATTGTTTCTTCAGACTTCCGAGTCATCCATGCAAAA
CGACTATTGCCACGCGCCAATGGACCAACATAATAAGGAATTCGAAAAGTCAAGATTTTTTCAATCTTCT
CACGATTGTCTTTTAAAAATGGATAAAAGTCTTCTTGTCTTCTCAAAATAGCATGCAGCTCACCCAAGTG
AATTTGATGGGGAATAGAGCCGTTGTCAAAGGTCCGTTGCTTGCGCAGCAAATCTTCACGATTTAGTTTC
ACCAATAATTCCTCAGTACCATCCATTTTTTCTAAAATTGGTTTGATAAATTTATAAAATTCTTCTTGGC
TAGCTCCCCCATCAATATAACCTGCATATCCGTTTTTTGATTGATCAAAAAAGATTTCTTTATACTTTTC
TGGAAGTTGTTGTCGAACTAAAGCTTTTAAAAGAGTCAAGTCTTGATGATGTTCATCGTAGCGTTTAATC
ATTGAAGCTGATAGGGGAGCCTTAGTTATTTCAGTATTTACTCTTAGGATATCTGAAAGTAAAATAGCAT
CTGATAAATTCTTAGCTGCCAAAAACAAATCAGCATATTGATCTCCAATTTGCGCCAATAAATTATCTAA
ATCATCATCGTAAGTATCTTTTGAAAGCTGTAATTTAGCATCTTCTGCCAAATCAAAATTTGATTTAAAA
TTAGGGGTCAAACCCAATGACAAAGCAATGAGATTCCCAAATAAGCCATTTTTCTTCTCACCGGGGAGCT
GAGCAATGAGATTTTCTAATCGTCTTGATTTACTCAATCGTGCAGAAAGAATCGCTTTAGCATCTACTCC
ACTTGCGTTAATAGGGTTTTCTTCAAATAATTGATTGTAGGTTTGTACCAACTGGATAAATAGTTTGTCC
ACATCACTATTATCAGGATTTAAATCTCCCTCAATCAAAAAATGACCACGAAACTTAATCATATGCGCTA
AGGCCAAATAGATTAAGCGCAAATCCGCTTTATCAGTAGAATCTACCAATTTTTTTCGCAGATGATAGAT
AGTTGGATATTTCTCATGATAAGCAACTTCATCTACTATATTTCCAAAAATAGGATGACGTTCATGCTTC
TTGTCTTCTTCCACCAAAAAAGACTCTTCAAGTCGATGAAAGAAACTATCATCTACTTTCGCCATCTCAT
TTGAAAAAATCTCCTGTAGATAACAAATACGATTCTTCCGACGTGTATACCTTCTACGAGCTGTCCGTTT
GAGACGAGTCGCTTCCGCTGTCTCTCCACTGTCAAATAAAAGAGCCCCTATAAGATTTTTTTTGATACTG
TGGCGGTCTGTATTTCCCAGAACCTTGAACTTTTTAGACGGAACCTTATATTCATCAGTGATCACCGCCC
ATCCGACGCTATTTGTGCCGATAGCTAAGCCTATTGAGTATTTCTTATCCATAGATCCTTTCTCCTCTTT
AGATCTTTTGAATTCTTTTCTCTATCACTGATAGGGAGGGTCAATCTCTATCACTGATAGGGAGTGGTAA
AATAACTCTATCAACGATAGAGTGTCAACAAAAATTAGGAATTAATGATGTCTAGATTAGATAAAAGTAA
AGTGATTAACAGCGCATTAGAGCTGCTTAATGAGGTCGGAATCGAAGGTTTAACAACCCGTAAACTCGCC
CAGAAGCTAGGTGTAGAGCAGCCTACATTGTATTGGCATGTAAAAAATAAGCGGGCTTTGCTCGACGCCT
TAGCCATTGAGATGTTAGATAGGCACCATACTCACTTTTGCCCTTTAGAAGGGGAAAGCTGGCAAGATTT
TTTACGTAATAACGCTAAAAGTTTTAGATGTGCTTTACTAAGTCATCGCGATGGAGCAAAAGTACATTTA
GGTACACGGCCTACAGAAAAACAGTATGAAACTCTCGAAAATCAATTAGCCTTTTTATGCCAACAAGGTT
TTTCACTAGAGAATGCATTATATGCACTCAGCGCTGTGGGGCATTTTACTTTAGGTTGCGTATTGGAAGA
TCAAGAGCATCAAGTCGCTAAAGAAGAAAGGGAAACACCTACTACTGATAGTATGCCGCCATTATTACGA
CAAGCTATCGAATTATTTGATCACCAAGGTGCAGAGCCAGCCTTCTTATTCGGCCTTGAATTGATCATAT
GCGGATTAGAAAAACAACTTAAATGTGAAAGTGGGTCTTAAGGTACCATGGGATCCTATTTCTTAATAAC
TAAAAATATGGTATAATACTCTTAATAAATGCAGTAATACAGGGGCTTTTCAAGACTGAAGTCTAGCTGA
GACAAATAGTGCGATTACGAAATTTTTTAGACAAAAATAGTCTACGAGGTTTTAGAGCTATGCTGTTTTG
AATGGTCCCAAAACCATTGTAGTAATCTCAAACTTATATTGGGGGTTTTAGAGCTATGCTGTTTTGAATG
GTCCCAAAACGCTGTGTGTAGTAATAAATCAGCCCTAAATGTTTTAGAGCTATGCTGTTTTGAATGGTCC
CAAAACTTCAGCACACTGAGACTTGTTGAGTTGAATTCATGAGTATTAAGTATTGTTTTATGGCTGATAA
ATTTCTTTGAATTTCTCCTTGATTATTTGTTATAAAAGTTATAAAATAATCTTGTTGGAACCATTCAAAA
CAGCATAGCAAGTTAAAATAAGGCTAGTCCGTTATCAACTTGAAAAAGTGGCACCGAGTCGGTGCTTTTT
TTGATACTTCTATTCTACTCTGACTGCAAACCAAAAAAACAAGCGCTTTCAAAACGCTTGTTTTATCATT
TTTAGGGAAATTAATCTCTTAATCCTTTTATCATTCTACATTTAGGCGCTGCCATCTTAAGACGAAAGGG
CCTCGTGATACGCCTATTTTTATAGGTTAATGTCATGATAATAATGGTTTCTTAGACGTCGGAATTGCCA
GCTGGGGCGCCCTCTGGTAAGGTTGGGAAGCCCTGCAAAGTAAACTGGATGGCTTTCTTGCCGCCAAGGA
TCTGATGGCGCAGGGGATCAAGATCTGATCAAGAGACAGGATGAGGATCGTTTCGCATGATTGAACAAGA
TGGATTGCACGCAGGTTCTCCGGCCGCTTGGGTGGAGAGGCTATTCGGCTATGACTGGGCACAACAGACA
ATCGGCTGCTCTGATGCCGCCGTGTTCCGGCTGTCAGCGCAGGGGCGCCCGGTTCTTTTTGTCAAGACCG
ACCTGTCCGGTGCCCTGAATGAACTGCAGGACGAGGCAGCGCGGCTATCGTGGCTGGCCACGACGGGCGT
TCCTTGCGCAGCTGTGCTCGACGTTGTCACTGAAGCGGGAAGGGACTGGCTGCTATTGGGCGAAGTGCCG
GGGCAGGATCTCCTGTCATCTCACCTTGCTCCTGCCGAGAAAGTATCCATCATGGCTGATGCAATGCGGC
GGCTGCATACGCTTGATCCGGCTACCTGCCCATTCGACCACCAAGCGAAACATCGCATCGAGCGAGCACG
TACTCGGATGGAAGCCGGTCTTGTCGATCAGGATGATCTGGACGAAGAGCATCAGGGGCTCGCGCCAGCC
GAACTGTTCGCCAGGCTCAAGGCGCGCATGCCCGACGGCGAGGATCTCGTCGTGACCCATGGCGATGCCT
GCTTGCCGAATATCATGGTGGAAAATGGCCGCTTTTCTGGATTCATCGACTGTGGCCGGCTGGGTGTGGC
GGACCGCTATCAGGACATAGCGTTGGCTACCCGTGATATTGCTGAAGAGCTTGGCGGCGAATGGGCTGAC
CGCTTCCTCGTGCTTTACGGTATCGCCGCTCCCGATTCGCAGCGCATCGCCTTCTATCGCCTTCTTGACG
AGTTCTTCTGAGCGGGACTCTCTCGCTTGGACTCCTGTTGATAGATCCAGTAATGACCTCAGAACTCCAT
CTGGATTTGTTCAGAACGCTCGGTTGCCGCCGGGCGTTTTTTATTGGTGAGAATCCAAGCACTAGTTGGT
ACCGGCATCAATAGTAAAATAATAAAAAAGCCGGATTAATAATCTGGCTTTTTATATTCTCTCTCTAGTA
TATAAACGCAGAAAGGCCAACCCGAAGGTGAGCCAGTGTGAGACTATCATACTCATATCGTGTGAAGATT
TGCTGCGCTATTCAGATCCTCTTCTGAGATGAGTTTTTGTTCGGGCCCAAGCTTCTCACTTATACAATTC
ATCCATGCCGAGGGTAATACCGGCCGCTGTCACAAACTCCAGGAGAACCATATGGTCACGTTTTTCGTTT
GGGTCTTTAGAGAGTTTTGACTGCGTCGACAGGTAATGGTTGTCAGGGAGCAGTACCGGCCCATCGCCGA
TCGGGGTATTCTGCTGGTAGTGATCCGCCAGTTGCACGCTCCCATCTTCGATATTGTGGCGAATTTTAAA
GTTTGCCTTGATGCCATTTTTCTGTTTATCTGCAGTGATATAAACATTATCGCTAATAGCGTTGTATTCC
AGCTTGTGCCCAAGAATGTTGCCGTCTTCTTTGAAATCAATTCCTTTCAGTTCGATGCGATTTACCAGCG
TATCGCCCTCAAATTTCACTTCCGCACGGGTTTTGTAGTTCCCATCGTCCTTAAAGAAAATTGTGCGTTC
CTGAACATAACCTTCCGGCATTGCAGATTTAAAGAAGTCGTGTTGTTTCATATGATCTGGGTAACGCGCA
AAACACTGTACCCCCCACGTTAATGTCGTGACAAGGGTAGGCCAGGGCACCGGCAGTTTGCCAGTCGTAC
AGATGAATTTGAGCGTGAGCTTGCCGTACGTCGCGTCACCCTCGCCCTCGCCGCTGACCGAAAATTTATG
GCCATTCACATCACCATCAAGTTCAACAAGAATCGGCACCACGCCGGTAAATAATTCTTCGCCCTTGCTT
ACCATTTAGTATTTCTCCTCTTTAGTACTAGTATTATACCTAGGACTGAGCTAGCTGTCAAAGATCTTTA
GAATTCCAGAAATCATCCTTAGCGACTAGTAACAACTTATATCGTATGGGGCTGACTTCAGGTGCTACAT
TTGAAGAGATAAATTGCACTGAAATCTAGAAATATTTTATCTGATTAATAAGATGATCTTC
Features (pLannotate 1.2.2; 20 found; start..end, strand, type, name):
      1..546     +  rep_origin     p15A ori: Plasmids containing the medium-copy-number p15A origin of replication can be propagated in E. coli cells that contain a second plasmid with the ColE1 origin.
    634..689     +  rep_origin     RSF ori (fragment): Plasmids containing the RSF 1030 origin of replication can be propagated in E. coli cells that contain additional plasmids with compatible origins.
    708..735     -  terminator     T7Te terminator: phage T7 early transcription terminator
    751..822     -  terminator     rrnB T1 terminator: transcription terminator T1 from the E. coli rrnB gene
    848..4952    -  CDS            dCas9 (fragment): catalytically dead mutant of the Cas9 endonuclease from the Streptococcus pyogenes Type II CRISPR/Cas system RNA-guided DNA-binding protein that lacks endonuclease activity due to the D10A mutation in the RuvC catalytic domain and the H840A mutation in the HNH catalytic domain
   4985..5008    -  protein_bind   tetracycline response element (fragment): contains seven copies of the tetracycline operator tetO tetracycline repressor TetR
   5015..5069    -  promoter       tetR/tetA promoters: tetR; overlapping promoters for bacterial tetR and tetA
   5088..5711    +  CDS            TetR: tetracycline repressor TetR; tetR from transposon Tn10; TetR binds to the tetracycline operator tetO to inhibit transcription. This inhibition can be relieved by adding tetracycline or doxycycline.
   5727..5858    +  misc_feature   crRNA leader: crRNA leader sequence for the Streptococcus pyogenes CRISPR/Cas system
   5859..5894    +  repeat_region  DR: direct repeat for the Streptococcus pyogenes CRISPR/Cas system
   5925..5960    +  repeat_region  DR: direct repeat for the Streptococcus pyogenes CRISPR/Cas system
   5991..6026    +  repeat_region  DR: direct repeat for the Streptococcus pyogenes CRISPR/Cas system
   6147..6225    +  misc_RNA       tracrRNA: trans-activating CRISPR RNA for the Streptococcus pyogenes CRISPR/Cas9 system
   6416..6535    +  CDS            tnpA (fragment): TN5P_ECOLX - Also known as tnp. Experimental evidence at protein level: Swiss-Prot protein existence level 1. Mediates transposition of transposon Tn5 by a 'cut and paste' mechanism. First, the monomeric transposase binds the 19 bp inverted DNA repeats flanking the transposon. Then, dimerization of the DNA- bound transposase creates a synaptic DNA complex. After nicking of the first DNA strand, excision of the transposon proceeds through a series of intermediates. The transposase then mediates the insertion of the transposon at a new site by strand transfer. The activity of the wild- type tran
   6567..7358    +  CDS            neo: KKA2_KLEPN - Also known as kan, nptII. Experimental evidence at protein level: Swiss-Prot protein existence level 1. Resistance to kanamycin, neomycin, paromomycin, ribostamycin, butirosin and gentamicin B. From Klebsiella pneumoniae.
   7380..7474    +  terminator     lambda t0 terminator: transcription terminator from phage lambda
   7567..7594    -  terminator     T7Te terminator: phage T7 early transcription terminator
   7689..8405    -  CDS            mCerulean: mCerulean is a basic (constitutively fluorescent) cyan fluorescent protein published in 2005, derived from Aequorea victoria. It is reported to be a very rapidly-maturing monomer.
   8427..8461    -  promoter       J23119(SpeI) promoter: bacterial promoter (Registry of Standard Biological Parts BBa J23119) modified to end with an SpeI site
   8479..8495    +  terminator     bacterial terminator (fragment): putative bacterial transcription terminator
