[The description below was written by a language model from this plasmid's Addgene catalogue record and pLannotate feature annotations shown in this document.]
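Description:
pKDcas9 35 cerulean is a bacterial CRISPR interference plasmid built on the pdCas9 backbone and assembled by Golden Gate cloning. Its stated purpose is anhydrotetracycline (aTc)-inducible knockdown of the regulators HNS and CsgD. The annotated 8.6 kb sequence carries a p15A origin of replication, along with a short fragment resembling the RSF origin, and a Tn5-derived neo (nptII) gene that confers kanamycin resistance, followed by a lambda t0 terminator. The catalogue entry lists the plasmid as high copy, whereas p15A is generally regarded as a medium-copy origin compatible with ColE1-type plasmids.

The central payload is catalytically dead Streptococcus pyogenes Cas9 (D10A/H840A), which binds DNA under RNA guidance without cutting and so blocks transcription of targeted genes. dCas9 is transcribed from the divergent tetR/tetA promoter region, with TetR encoded on the opposite strand. An extra tetO operator fragment sits just upstream of dCas9, matching the recorded "additional tetO" modification. This presumably tightens repression until aTc releases TetR. T7Te and rrnB T1 terminators close the dCas9 unit. Guide RNAs come from a native-style S. pyogenes CRISPR array consisting of a crRNA leader and three direct repeats, which leaves room for two spacers and is consistent with the two stated targets. A tracrRNA for crRNA maturation and loading lies downstream. The spacers themselves are not annotated in the feature table. A separate cassette expresses the cyan fluorescent protein mCerulean from the strong constitutive J23119 promoter. This likely serves as a fluorescent label for cells carrying the plasmid, although the record does not state its role. The associated study concerns how global regulators shape bacterial adaptation to a phenotypic trade-off.
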