Addgene plasmid #230957: pKDcas9 35 cerulean
Purpose: aTc inducible knockdown of HNS and CsgD
Depositing lab: Andrew Griffiths. Depositing organization: Ecole Superieure de Physique et de Chimie Industrielles de Paris (ESPCI). Publication: Global regulators enable bacterial adaptation to a phenotypic trade-off. Deyell M, Opuu V, Griffiths AD, Tans SJ, Nghe P. iScience. 2024 Dec 9;28(1):111521. doi: 10.1016/j.isci.2024.111521. eCollection 2025 Jan 17. PubMed 39811663.
Backbone
  Vector backbone: pdCas9
  Vector type: CRISPR
Growth in bacteria
  Bacterial resistance: Kanamycin, 50 μg/mL
  Growth temperature: 37°C
  Growth strain: DH5alpha
  Copy number: High Copy
Gene/Insert
  Gene/Insert name: dCas9
  gRNA/shRNA sequence: see annotated Genbank file
  Species: Other
  Mutation: additional tetO
  Cloning method: Golden Gate
Terms and licenses: Academic/Nonprofit Terms; Industry Terms: Not Available to Industry
How to cite: pKDcas9 35 cerulean was a gift from Andrew Griffiths (Addgene plasmid # 230957 ; http://n2t.net/addgene:230957 ; RRID:Addgene_230957)
